>Addgene plasmid #222200 | pET20b-mPTER-L260G | addgene full sequence | sequence record 442813 | Addgene NGS Result
TGGCGAATGGG
[124 nt withheld, positions 12-135]
C
[91 nt withheld, positions 137-227]
A
[49 nt withheld, positions 229-277]
CCTTTGACGTTGGAGTCCACGTTCTTT
[37 nt withheld, positions 305-341]
ACCCTATCTCGGTCTATTCTTTTGATTTATAAGGGATTTTGCCGATTTCGGCCTATTGGTTAAAAAATGA
GCTGATTTAACAAAAATTTAACGCGAATTTTAACAAAATATTAACGCTTACAATTTAGGTGGCACTTTTC
GGGGAAATGTGCGCGGAACCCCTATTTGTTTATTTTTCTAAATACATTCAAATATGTATCCGCTCATGAG
ACAATAACCCTGATAAATGCTTCAATAATATTGAAAAAGGAAGAGTATGAGTATTCAACATTTCCGTGTC
GCCCTTATTCCCTTTTTTGCGGCATTTTGCCTTCCTGTTTTTGCTCACCCAGAAACGCTGGTGAAAGTAA
AAGATGCTGAAGATCAGTTGGGTGCACGAGTGGGTTACATCGAACTGGATCTCAACAGCGGTAAGATCCT
TGAGAGTTTTCGCCCCGAAGAACGTTTTCCAATGATGAGCACTTTTAAAGTTCTGCTATGTGGCGCGGTA
TTATCCCGTATTGACGCCGGGCAAGAGCAACTCGGTCGCCGCATACACTATTCTCAGAATGACTTGGTTG
AGTACTCACCAGTCACAGAAAAGCATCTTACGGATGGCATGACAGTAAGAGAATTATGCAGTGCTGCCAT
AACCATGAGTGATAACACTGCGGCCAACTTACTTCTGACAACGATCGGAGGACCGAAGGAGCTAACCGCT
TTTTTGCACAACATGGGGGATCATGTAACTCGCCTTGATCGTTGGGAACCGGAGCTGAATGAAGCCATAC
CAAACGACGAGCGTGACACCACGATGCCTGCAGCAATGGCAACAACGTTGCGCAAACTATTAACTGGCGA
ACTACTTACTCTAGCTTCCCGGCAACAATTAATAGACTGGATGGAGGCGGATAAAGTTGCAGGACCACTT
CTGCGCTCGGCCCTTCCGGCTGGCTGGTTTATTGCTGATAAATCTGGAGCCGGTGAGCGTGGGTCTCGCG
GTATCATTGCAGCACTGGGGCCAGATGGTAAGCCCTCCCGTATCGTAGTTATCTACACGACGGGGAGTCA
GGCAACTATGGATGAACGAAATAGACAGATCGCTGAGATAGGTGCCTCACTGATTAAGCATTGGTAACTG
TCAGACCAAGTTTACTCATATATACTTTAGATTGATTTAAAACTTCATTTTTAATTTAAAAGGATCTAGG
TGAAGATCCTTTTTGATAATCTCATGACCAAAATCCCTTAACGTGAGTTTTCGTTCCACTGAGCGTCAGA
CCCCGTAGAAAAGATCAAAGGATCTTCTTGAGATCCTTTTTTTCTGCGCGTAATCTGCTGCTTGCAAACA
AAAAAACCACCGCTACCAGCGGTGGTTTGTTTGCCGGATCAAGAGCTACCAACTCTTTTTCCGAAGGTAA
CTGGCTTCAGCAGAGCGCAGATACCAAATACTGTCCTTCTAGTGTAGCCGTAGTTAGGCCACCACTTCAA
GAACTCTGTAGCACCGCCTACATACCTCGCTCTGCTAATCCTGTTACCAGTGGCTGCTGCCAGTGGCGAT
AAGTCGTGTCTTACCGGGTTGGACTCAAGACGATAGTTACCGGATAAGGCGCAGCGGTCGGGCTGAACGG
GGGGTTCGTGCACACAGCCCAGCTTGGAGCGAACGACCTACACCGAACTGAGATACCTACAGCGTGAGCT
ATGAGAAAGCGCCACGCTTCCCGAAGGGAGAAAGGCGGACAGGTATCCGGTAAGCGGCAGGGTCGGAACA
GGAGAGCGCACGAGGGAGCTTCCAGGGGGAAACGCCTGGTATCTTTATAGTCCTGTCGGGTTTCGCCACC
TCTGACTTGAGCGTCGATTTTTGTGATGCTCGTCAGGGGGGCGGAGCCTATGGAAAAACGCCAGCAACGC
GGCCTTTTTACGGTTCCTGGCCTTTTGCTGGCCTTTTGCTCACATGTTCTTTCCTGCGTTATCCCCTGAT
TCTGTGGATAACCGTATTACCGCCTTTGAGTGAGCTGATACCGCTCGCCGCAGCCGAACGACCGAGCGCA
GCGAGTCAGTGAGCGAGGAAGCGGAAGAGCGCCTGATGCGGTATTTTCTCCTTACGCATCTGTGCGGTAT
TTCACACCGCAATGGTGCACTCTCAGTACAATCTGCTCTGATGCCGCATAGTTAAGCCAGTATACACTCC
GCTATCGCTACGTGACTGGGTCATGGCTGCGCCCCGACACCCGCCAACACCCGCTGACGCGCCCTGACGG
GCTTGTCTGCTCCCGGCATCCGCTTACAGACAAGCTGTGACCGTCTCCGGGAGCTGCATGTGTCAGAGGT
TTTCACCGTCATCACCGAAACGCGCGAGGCAGCTGCGGTAAAGCTCATCAGCGTGGTCGTGAAGCGATTC
ACAGATGTCTGCCTGTTCATCCGCGTCCAGCTCGTTGAGTTTCTCCAGAAGCGTTAATGTCTGGCTTCTG
ATAAAGCGGGCCATGTTAAGGGCGGTTTTTTCCTGTTTGGTCACTGATGCCTCCGTGTAAGGGGGATTTC
TGTTCATGGGGGTAATGATACCGATGAAACGAGAGAGGATGCTCACGATACGGGTTACTGATGATGAACA
TGCCCGGTTACTGGAACGTTGTGAGGGTAAACAACTGGCGGTATGGATGCGGCGGGACCAGAGAAAAATC
ACTCAGGGTCAATGCCAGCGCTTCGTTAATACAGATGTAGGTGTTCCACAGGGTAGCCAGCAGCATCCTG
CGATGCAGATCCGGAACATAATGGTGCAGGGCGCTGACTTCCGCGTTTCCAGACTTTACGAAACACGGAA
ACCGAAGACCATTCATGTTGTTGCTCAGGTCGCAGACGTTTTGCAGCAGCAGTCGCTTCACGTTCGCTCG
CGTATCGGTGATTCATTCTGCTAACCAGTAAGGCAACCCCGCCAGCCTAGCCGGGTCCTCAACGACAGGA
GCACGATCATGCGCACCCGTGGCCAGGACCCAACGCTGCCCGAGATCTCGATCCCGCGAAATTAATACGA
CTCACTATAGGGAGACCACAACGGTTTCCCTCTAGAAATAATTTTGTTTAACTTTAAGAAGGAGATATAC
ATATGTGGAGTCATCCTCAGTTCGAGAAAGGATCCTCGAGCCTTAGTGGCAAAGTGCAAACCGTGCTTGG
CCTTGTCGAACCTTCTCAATTAGGCCGCACTCTGACTCATGAGCATTTGACTATGACCTTTGACAGCTTT
TATTGTCCTCCGCCGCCGTGCCACGAAGTAACTAGCAAAGAGCCGATCATGATGAAGAACTTGTTCTGGA
TTCAAAAAAACCCTTATTCCCACCGCGAGAATTTGCAGTTAAATCAGGAGGTAGGGGCAATCCGTGAGGA
GCTTTTATACTTCAAAGCTAAGGGTGGTGGAGCCTTGGTAGAGAATACTACGACCGGTCTGTCTCGCGAC
GTCCATACTCTTAAGTGGTTAGCAGAACAGACCGGAGTACATATTATCGCAGGCGCGGGCTTCTACGTGG
ATGCGACACATTCGGCAGCCACGCGCGCAATGTCGGTTGAGCAGTTAACGGATGTGCTTATTAATGAAAT
CCTGCATGGTGCTGATGGAACCAGCATCAAATGCGGGGTCATCGGCGAAATCGGATGTAGCTGGCCGTTG
ACCGATTCTGAGCGTAAAATCCTTGAGGCTACAGCGCACGCGCAAGCCCAATTAGGATGTCCGGTTATTA
TCCACCCGGGCCGCAATCCCGGCGCACCGTTCCAGATTATTCGTATTTTGCAAGAAGCAGGGGCAGACAT
TAGCAAAACGGTTATGTCTCACTTAGACCGCACCATCTTCGATAAGAAAGAGCTTTTAGAGTTTGCACAG
CTGGGATGCTACCTTGAGTACGATCTTTTCGGGACAGAGGGCTTGAATTACCAGTTATCCCCGGATATTG
ATATGCCCGATGACAATAAACGTATTCGCCGTGTTCACTTTCTTGTCGACGAGGGGTATGAGGACCGTAT
CTTGATGGCGCACGACATCCACACGAAGCACCGTTTGATGAAGTATGGTGGACATGGGTACTCGCATATC
TTAACAAATATCGTGCCTAAAATGTTGTTGCGTGGATTGACAGAGCGCGTGTTGGATAAAATCCTGATTG
AGAACCCAAAACAGTGGCTTACCTTCAAGGCGGCCGCACTCGAGCACCACCACCACCACCACTGAGATCC
GGCTGCTAACAAAGCCCGAAAGGAAGCTGAGTTGGCTGCTGCCACCGCTGAGCAATAACTAGCATAACCC
CTTGGGGCCTCTAAACGGGTCTTGAGGGGTTTTTTGCTGAAAGGAGGAACTATATCCGGAT
Features (pLannotate 1.2.2; 13 found; start..end, strand, type, name):
     12..440     +  rep_origin     f1 ori (sequence partly withheld): f1 bacteriophage origin of replication; arrow indicates direction of (+) strand synthesis
    493..597     +  promoter       AmpR promoter: bla
    598..1458    +  CDS            AmpR: β-lactamase; bla; confers resistance to ampicillin, carbenicillin, and related antibiotics
   1629..2217    +  rep_origin     ori: high-copy-number ColE1/pMB1/pBR322/pUC origin of replication
   2403..2542    -  misc_feature   bom: basis of mobility region from pBR322
   2644..2835    -  CDS            rop: Rop protein, which maintains plasmids at low copy number; rop
   2852..3232    +  CDS            YPB1_ECOLX: Protein predicted: Swiss-Prot protein existence level 4. From Escherichia coli.
   3344..3362    +  promoter       T7 promoter: promoter for bacteriophage T7 RNA polymerase
   3394..3416    +  RBS            RBS: efficient ribosome binding site from bacteriophage T7 gene 10 (Olins and Rangwala, 1989)
   3457..4500    +  CDS            Pter: PTER_MOUSE - Experimental evidence at protein level: Swiss-Prot protein existence level 1. From Mus musculus (Mouse).
   4516..4533    +  CDS            9xHis (fragment): 9xHis affinity tag
   4543..4592    +  CDS            SET1 (fragment): solubility-enhancement tag derived from T7 phage gene 10B
   4600..4647    +  terminator     T7 terminator: transcription terminator for bacteriophage T7 RNA polymerase
