[The description below was written by a language model from this plasmid's Addgene catalogue record and pLannotate feature annotations shown in this document.]
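Description:
pET20b-mPTER-L260G is a bacterial expression plasmid of about 4.7 kb, built on the pET-20b backbone, for producing a point mutant of mouse PTER (phosphotriesterase-related protein) in E. coli. It replicates from a ColE1/pMB1-type origin and is selected through the bla β-lactamase gene, which confers ampicillin resistance. The annotation also finds an f1 phage origin, the pBR322 bom mobility region and a rop coding sequence. The catalogue lists the plasmid as high copy, although Rop is normally associated with lower copy number. A predicted E. coli open reading frame upstream of the expression cassette appears to be backbone sequence with no role in the design.

The expression cassette consists of a T7 promoter, the strong ribosome binding site from phage T7 gene 10, the Pter coding sequence and a T7 terminator. No lac operator or lacI gene is annotated. Because transcription depends on T7 RNA polymerase, protein production requires a host that supplies that enzyme, and the record names BL21 for expression and a standard cloning strain for propagation. The insert was cloned between NdeI and NotI and carries the L260G substitution. It has an N-terminal Strep tag on the insert, which is consistent with the short unannotated gap between the RBS and the Pter match, and a C-terminal 6xHis tag from the backbone, which the annotation tool labels as a fragment of a longer His tag. The short "SET1" hit just before the terminator is probably a match to T7 gene 10-derived backbone sequence, not a functional fusion. The two tags permit affinity purification of the recombinant protein. The associated study concerns a PTER-dependent pathway of taurine metabolism, but the record does not state the functional consequence of L260G.
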