Addgene plasmid #222200: pET20b-mPTER-L260G
Purpose: Bacterial expression of mouse PTER-L260G protein
Depositing lab: Jonathan Long. Depositing organization: Stanford University. Publication: A PTER-dependent pathway of taurine metabolism linked to energy balance. Wei W, Lyu X, Markhard AL, Fu S, Mardjuki RE, Cavanagh PE, Zeng X, Rajniak J, Lu N, Xiao S, Zhao M, Moya-Garzon MD, Truong SD, Chou JC, Wat LW, Chidambaranathan-Reghupaty S, Coassolo L, Xu D, Shen F, Huang W, Ramirez CB, Jang C, Svensson KJ, Fischbach MA, Long JZ. bioRxiv [Preprint]. 2024 Mar 22:2024.03.21.586194. doi: 10.1101/2024.03.21.586194. PubMed 38562797.
Backbone
  Vector backbone: pET-20b
  Vector type: Bacterial Expression
Growth in bacteria
  Bacterial resistance: Ampicillin, 100 μg/mL
  Growth temperature: 37°C
  Growth strain: DH5alpha
  Growth instructions: E. coli BL21 should be used for protein expression.
  Copy number: High Copy
Gene/Insert
  Gene/Insert name: PTER
  Species: M. musculus (mouse)
  Insert size (bp): 1113
  Mutation: L260G
  Entrez Gene: Pter (a.k.a. Mpr56-1)
  Tag / fusion protein: Strep (N terminal on insert); 6xHis (C terminal on backbone)
  Cloning method: Restriction Enzyme; 5′ cloning site NdeI (unknown if destroyed); 3′ cloning site NotI (unknown if destroyed)
Terms and licenses: Academic/Nonprofit Terms; Industry Terms: Not Available to Industry
Depositor comments: Please visit https://doi.org/10.1101/2024.03.21.586194 for bioRxiv preprint.
How to cite: pET20b-mPTER-L260G was a gift from Jonathan Long (Addgene plasmid # 222200 ; http://n2t.net/addgene:222200 ; RRID:Addgene_222200)
